>Addgene plasmid #126978 | pJUMP29-1A(lacZ) | addgene full sequence | sequence record 248071 | Addgene NGS Result
TTAATTAAGGAGTTTTGCAGGTGCCTTGGAACACCTGCTTTTCGCTGAATTCGCGGCCGCTTCTAGAGCG
TCTCTGGAGTGAGACCGGAGTTGACGGCTAGCTCAGTCCTAGGTACAGTGCTAGCGTACTTGTTTAACTT
TAAGAAGGAGATATACAATGGTAGCCGGTGACCCGAAACTGCTGCTGGAAGTTCCGCACGCTATCTCTTC
TTCTCCGGGTAACTCTCTGGCTGTTGTTCTGCAACGTCGTGACTGGGAAAACCCGGGTGTTACCCAGCTG
AACCGTCTGGCTGCTCACCCGCCGTTCGCTTCTTGGCGTAACTCTGAAGAAGCTCGTACCGACCGTCCGT
CCCAGCAGCTGCGTTCTCTGATCCGTCTGCTGACCAAACCGGAACGTAAACTGTCTTGGCTGCTGCCGCC
GCTGTCTAACAACGGTTCGTAACTTCTGACTGAGTTGCACGCTGGTCTCTCGCTAATGTGAGACGTACTA
GTAGCGGCCGCTGCAGGGAGTTGTCTTCGAAGACTTCGCTCTAGTCTTGGACTCCTGTTGATAGATCCAG
TAATGACCTCAGAACTCCATCTGGATTTGTTCAGAACGCTCGGTTGCCGCCGGGCGTTTTTTATTGGTGA
GAATCCAGGGGTCCCCAATAATTACGATTTAAATTTGTGTCTCAAAATCTCTGATGTTACATTGCACAAG
ATAAAAATATATCATCATGAACAATAAAACTGTCTGCTTACATAAACAGTAATACAAGGGGTGTTATGAG
CCATATTCAGCGTGAAACGAGCTGTAGCCGTCCGCGTCTGAACAGCAACATGGATGCGGATCTGTATGGC
TATAAATGGGCGCGTGATAACGTGGGTCAGAGCGGCGCGACCATTTATCGTCTGTATGGCAAACCGGATG
CGCCGGAACTGTTTCTGAAACATGGCAAAGGCAGCGTGGCGAACGATGTGACCGATGAAATGGTGCGTCT
GAACTGGCTGACCGAATTTATGCCGCTGCCGACCATTAAACATTTTATTCGCACCCCGGATGATGCGTGG
CTGCTGACCACCGCGATTCCGGGCAAAACCGCGTTTCAGGTGCTGGAAGAATATCCGGATAGCGGCGAAA
ACATTGTGGATGCGCTGGCCGTGTTTCTGCGTCGTCTGCATAGCATTCCGGTGTGCAACTGCCCGTTTAA
CAGCGATCGTGTGTTTCGTCTGGCCCAGGCGCAGAGCCGTATGAACAACGGCCTGGTGGATGCGAGCGAT
TTTGATGATGAACGTAACGGCTGGCCGGTGGAACAGGTGTGGAAAGAAATGCATAAACTGCTGCCGTTTA
GCCCGGATAGCGTGGTGACCCACGGCGATTTTAGCCTGGATAACCTGATTTTCGATGAAGGCAAACTGAT
TGGCTGCATTGATGTGGGCCGTGTGGGCATTGCGGATCGTTATCAGGATCTGGCCATTCTGTGGAACTGC
CTGGGCGAATTTAGCCCGAGCCTGCAAAAACGTCTGTTTCAGAAATATGGCATTGATAATCCGGATATGA
ACAAACTGCAATTTCATCTGATGCTGGATGAATTTTTCTAATAATTAATTGGACCGCGGTCCGCGCGTTG
TCCTTTTCCGCTGCATAACCCTGCTTCGGGGTCATTATAGCGATTTTTTCGGTATATCCATCCTTTTTCG
CACGATATACAGGATTTTGCCAAAGGGTTCGTGTAGACTTTCCTTGGTGTATCCAACGGCGTCAGCCGGG
CAGGATAGGTGAAGTAGGCCCACCCGCGAGCGGGTGTTCCTTCTTCACTGTCCCTTATTCGCACCTGGCG
GTGCTCAACGGGAATCCTGCTCTGCGAGGCTGGCCGTAGGCCGGCCCCGTAGAAAAGATCAAAGGATCTT
CTTGAGATCCTTTTTTTCTGCGCGTAATCTGCTGCTTGCAAACAAAAAAACCACCGCTACCAGCGGTGGT
TTGTTTGCCGGATCAAGAGCTACCAACTCTTTTTCCGAAGGTAACTGGCTTCAGCAGAGCGCAGATACCA
AATACTGTCCTTCTAGTGTAGCCGTAGTTAGGCCACCACTTCAAGAACTCTGTAGCACCGCCTACATACC
TCGCTCTGCTAATCCTGTTACCAGTGGCTGCTGCCAGTGGCGATAAGTCGTGTCTTACCGGGTTGGACTC
AAGACGATAGTTACCGGATAAGGCGCAGCGGTCGGGCTGAACGGGGGGTTCGTGCACACAGCCCAGCTTG
GAGCGAACGACCTACACCGAACTGAGATACCTACAGCGTGAGCTATGAGAAAGCGCCACGCTTCCCGAAG
GGAGAAAGGCGGACAGGTATCCGGTAAGCGGCAGGGTCGGAACAGGAGAGCGCACGAGGGAGCTTCCAGG
GGGAAACGCCTGGTATCTTTATAGTCCTGTCGGGTTTCGCCACCTCTGACTTGAGCGTCGATTTTTGTGA
TGCTCGTCAGGGGGGCGGAGCCTATGGAAAAACGCCAGCAACGCGGCCTTTTTACGGTTCCTGGCCTTTT
GCTGGCCTTTTGCTCACATGTTCTTTCCTGCGTTATCCCCTGATTCTGTGGATAACCGTATTACCGCCTT
TGAGTGAGCTGATACCGCTCGCCGCAGCCGAACGACCGAGCGCAGCGAGTCAGTGAGCGAGGAAGCGGAA
GAGCGCCTGATGCGGTATTTTCTCCTTACGCATCTGTGCGGTATTTCACACCGCATATGGTGCACTCTCA
GTACAATCTGCTCTGATGCCGCATAGTTAAGCCAGTATACACTCCGCTATCGCTACGTGACTGGGTCATG
GCTGCGCCCCGACACCCGCCAACACCCGCTGACGCGCCCTGACGGGCTTGTCTGCTCCCGGCATCCGCTT
ACAGACAAGCTGTGACAGTCTCCGGGAGCTGCATGTGTCAGAGGTTTTCACCGTCATCACCGAAACGCGC
GAGGCAGCTGCGGTAAAGCTCATCAGCGTGGTCGTGCAGCGATTCACAGATGTCTGCCTGTTCATCCGCG
TCCAGCTCGTTGAGTTTCTCCAGAAGCGTTAATGTCTGGCTTCTGATAAAGCGGGCCATGTTAAGGGCGG
TTTTTTCCTGTTTGGTCACTGATGCCTCCGTGTAAGGGGGATTTCTGTTCATGGGGGTAATGATACCGAT
GAAACGAGAGAGGATGCTCACGATACGGGTTACTGATGATGAACATGCCCGGTTACTGGAACGTTGTGAG
GGTAAACAACTGGCGGTATGGATGCGGCGGGGGCGCGCCCAGCTGTCTAGGGCGGCGGATTTGTCCTACT
CAGGAGAGCGTTCACCGACAAACAACAGATAAAACGAAAGGCCCAGTCTTTCGACTGAGCCTTTCGTTTT
ATTTGATGCCT
Features (pLannotate 1.2.2; 13 found; start..end, strand, type, name):
     47..68      +  misc_feature   BioBrick prefix: BioBrick prefix for parts that do not start with "ATG"
     91..115     +  promoter       J23119(SpeI) promoter (fragment): bacterial promoter (Registry of Standard Biological Parts BBa J23119) modified to end with an SpeI site
    130..150     +  RBS            RBS: efficient ribosome binding site from bacteriophage T7 gene 10 (Olins and Rangwala, 1989)
    221..421     +  CDS            lacZ (fragment): BGAL_ECOLI - Experimental evidence at protein level: Swiss-Prot protein existence level 1. From Escherichia coli (strain K12).
    486..506     +  misc_feature   BioBrick suffix: universal suffix for all parts
    540..634     +  terminator     lambda t0 terminator: transcription terminator from phage lambda
    766..1578    +  CDS            aphA1: KKA1_ECOLX - Also known as nptI. Protein inferred from homology: Swiss-Prot protein existence level 3. Resistance to kanamycin and structurally-related aminoglycosides, including amikacin. From Escherichia coli.
   1748..1856    +  oriT           oriT: incP origin of transfer
   1892..2480    +  rep_origin     ori: high-copy-number ColE1/pMB1/pBR322/pUC origin of replication
   2666..2806    -  misc_feature   bom: basis of mobility region from pBR322
   2908..3099    -  CDS            rop: Rop protein, which maintains plasmids at low copy number; rop
   3140..3250    +  CDS            mbeC (fragment): MBEC_ECOLX - Experimental evidence at protein level: Swiss-Prot protein existence level 1. Required for efficient mobilization of ColE1 plasmid and is thus essential to promote the specific transfer of the plasmid during conjugation. Probably functions by inducing DNA bending, helping the MbeA relaxase to melt the DNA around the nic site and cleave the phosphodiester bond. Binds specifically double-stranded DNA (dsDNA) containing the ColE1 oriT but does not recognize the inverted repeat (IR). From Escherichia coli.
   3279..3365    -  terminator     rrnB T1 terminator: Escherichia coli rrnB; transcription terminator T1 from the E. coli rrnB gene
