[The description below was written by a language model from this plasmid's Addgene catalogue record and pLannotate feature annotations shown in this document.]
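Description:
pJUMP29-1A(lacZ) is a small (about 3.4 kb) empty bacterial backbone from the Joint Universal Modular Plasmids (JUMP) platform, a synthetic-biology vector set derived from the SEVA plasmid architecture. It is designated a Level 1 vector in the JUMP hierarchy, meaning it serves as a recipient for assembled parts rather than carrying a gene of interest; the record lists no insert. Selection is by kanamycin, conferred by the aphA1 (nptI) aminoglycoside phosphotransferase gene. Replication relies on the collection's "OriV 9" module, a pBR322-type ColE1/pMB1 origin accompanied by the rop gene, whose product lowers copy number. The record describes this as medium copy in the purpose field and low copy in the growth field. The origin module also retains the pBR322 bom region and a fragment of mbeC, and a separate incP oriT is present, so the plasmid could in principle be mobilised by conjugation if transfer functions are supplied in trans.

The cloning site is occupied by a lacZ fragment that acts as a cloning reporter, offered as an alternative to the reporter used in other JUMP vectors. It is driven by a fragment of the constitutive J23119 promoter and the phage T7 gene 10 ribosome binding site, and the whole cassette is flanked by BioBrick prefix and suffix sequences. Replacing this cassette with assembled parts would be expected to remove the lacZ signal, allowing colour-based screening of recombinant colonies in a suitable alpha-complementing host. The lambda t0 and rrnB T1 terminators flank the cargo region, insulating it from transcription originating in the rest of the backbone. The specific assembly enzymes and overhangs are not stated in the record.
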