Addgene plasmid #126978: pJUMP29-1A(lacZ)
Purpose: (Empty Backbone) Level 1 vector. With lacZ as alternative cloning reporter. OriV 9 (pBBR322/ROP; medium copy number).
Depositing lab: Chris French. Depositing organization: University of Edinburgh. Publication: Joint universal modular plasmids (JUMP): a flexible vector platform for synthetic biology. Valenzuela-Ortega M, French C. Synth Biol (Oxf). 2021 Feb 2;6(1):ysab003. doi: 10.1093/synbio/ysab003. eCollection 2021. PubMed 33623824.
Backbone
  Vector backbone: pJUMP29-1A
  Backbone manufacturer: Backbone derived from SEVA.
  Vector type: Bacterial Expression, Synthetic Biology
Growth in bacteria
  Bacterial resistance: Kanamycin, 50 μg/mL
  Growth temperature: 37°C
  Growth strain: JM109
  Copy number: Low Copy
Gene/Insert
  Gene/Insert name: None
  Mutation: None
Terms and licenses: Academic/Nonprofit Terms; Industry Terms: Not Available to Industry
Depositor comments: Please visit https://www.biorxiv.org/content/10.1101/799585v1 for bioRxiv preprint.
How to cite: pJUMP29-1A(lacZ) was a gift from Chris French (Addgene plasmid # 126978 ; http://n2t.net/addgene:126978 ; RRID:Addgene_126978)
